>Addgene plasmid #37637 | pHL1318 | addgene partial sequence | sequence record 49994 | ColEterm 5'-agctgataccgctcgccgcagccgaacg-3'
TACTCAGGAGAGCGTTCACCGACAAACAACAGATAAAACGAAAGGCCCANNNTNTCGACTGAGCCTTTCG
TTTTATTTGATGCCTCTAGCACGCGTACCATGGGCCCTTAGTAACTGGACTGCTGGGATTTTTCAGCCTG
GATACGCTGGTAGATCTCTTCACGGTGAACAGAAACTTCCTTCGGGGCATTTACGCCAATACGTACCTGG
TTGCCCTTTACCCCTAAAACTGTCACGGTGACCTCATCCCCAATCATGAGGGTCTCACCAACTCGACGAG
TCAGAATCAGCATTTCCTCCTAGCGGCCGCCTGTGTGGAATCCATTATAACCGCCAAGCATAAAAATGTC
AACAACGACGGTGCTCGAGAATTCACTGCTCACAAGAAAAAAGGCACGTCATCTGACGTGCCTTTTTTAT
TTGTACTACCCTGTACGATTAAAGCTTAAGACCCACTTTCACATTTAAGTTGTTTTTCTAATCCGCATAT
GATCAATTCA
