>Addgene plasmid #37637 | pHL1318 | addgene partial sequence | sequence record 50318 | AmpSeq-F 5'-ctcatgagcggatacatatttgaa-3'
CACATTTCCCCGAAAAGTGCCACCTGACGTCTCGAGCACCGTCGTTGTTGACATTTTTATGCTTGGCGGT
TATAATGGATTCCACACACCCGGGTAAGGAGGAAAATGTCTAGATTAGATAAAAGTAAAGTGATTAACAG
CGCATTAGAGCTGCTTAATGAGGTCGGAATCGAAGGTTTAACAACCCGTAAACTCGCCCAGAAGCTAGGT
GTAGAGCAGCCTACATTGTATTGGCATGTAAAAAATAAGCGGGCTTTGCTCGACGCCTTAGCCATTGAGA
TGTTAGATAGGCACCATACTCACTTTTGCCCTTTAGAAGGGGAAAGCTGGCAAGATTTTTTACGTAATAA
CGCTAAAAGTTTTAGATGTGCTTTACTAAGTCATCGCGATGGAGCAAAAGTACATTTAGGTACACGGCCT
ACAGAAAAACAGTATGAAACTCTCGAAAATCAATTAGCCTTTTTATGCCAACAAGGTTTTTCACTAGAGA
ATGCATTATATGCACTCAGCGCTGTGGGGCATTTTACTTTAGGTTGCGTATTGGAAGATCAAGAGCATCA
AGTCGCTAAAGAAGAAAGGGAAACACCTACTACTGATAGTATGCCGCCATTATTACGACAAGCTATCGAA
TTATTTGATCACCAAGGTGCAGAGCCAGCCTTCTTATTCGGCCTTGAATTGATCATATGCGGATTAGAAA
AACAACTTAAATGTGAAAGTGGGTCTTAAGCTTTAATCGTACAGGGTAGTACAAATAAAAAAGGCACGTC
AGATGACGTGCCTTTTTTCTTGTGAGCAGT
