[The description below was written by a language model from this plasmid's Addgene catalogue record.]
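Description:
pHL1318 is a bacterial expression and synthetic-biology plasmid built on a pZ-series backbone, a modular vector architecture derived from an earlier published expression system and modified further by the depositing laboratory. It carries a ColE-type origin of replication, which the record lists as giving high copy number in E. coli, and it is selected with ampicillin. No feature table is supplied with the record, so the exact layout of terminators, ribosome binding sites and the orientation of the cassettes relative to each other cannot be described.

The plasmid carries two inserts, and the record lists the same promoter, pConNoHind, for both. The name suggests a constitutive promoter variant lacking a HindIII site, but the record does not define it. It also does not say whether the two genes share one promoter copy or have separate ones. The first insert is TetR, the tetracycline repressor, cloned between XmaI and HindIII sites that both remain intact. TetR binds tet operator sequences and is released by tetracycline-class inducers, so it typically provides inducible control over promoters carrying those operators elsewhere in the cell. The second insert is E. coli CsrA, the carbon storage regulator, cloned between intact NotI and ApaI sites. CsrA is an RNA-binding protein that regulates target mRNAs post-transcriptionally and is itself sequestered by small regulatory RNAs. No tags or reporters are recorded. The associated work concerns signaling dynamics and feedback in the CsrA cascade, which suggests the plasmid supplies CsrA and TetR as components of engineered circuits for studying that system, although the record does not state its specific role.
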