Addgene plasmid #37637: pHL1318
Depositing lab: Han Lim. Publication: Rapid and robust signaling in the CsrA cascade via RNA-protein interactions and feedback regulation. Adamson DN, Lim HN. Proc Natl Acad Sci U S A. 2013 Aug 6;110(32):13120-5. doi: 10.1073/pnas.1308476110. Epub 2013 Jul 22. PubMed 23878244.
Backbone
  Vector backbone: pZ with ColE origin
  Backbone manufacturer: Lim Lab
  Modifications to backbone: Plasmid modified from Rolf Lutz and Hermann Bujard, 1997
  Vector type: Bacterial Expression, Synthetic Biology
Growth in bacteria
  Bacterial resistance: Ampicillin, 100 μg/mL
  Growth temperature: 37°C
  Growth strain: XL1 Blue
  Copy number: High Copy
Gene/Insert 1
  Gene/Insert name: TetR
  Promoter: pConNoHind
  Cloning method: Restriction Enzyme; 5′ cloning site XmaI (not destroyed); 3′ cloning site HindIII (not destroyed)
  Sequencing primers: 5′ CTCATGA GCGGATACAT ATTTGAA; 3′ ccggaattc ACTGCTCACA AGAAAAAAGG CACG
Gene/Insert 2
  Gene/Insert name: CsrA (alt name: carbon storage regulator)
  Species: E. coli
  Promoter: pConNoHind
  Cloning method: Restriction Enzyme; 5′ cloning site NotI (not destroyed); 3′ cloning site ApaI (not destroyed)
  Sequencing primers: 5′ ggccaag CTT TAATC GTACAGGGTA GTACAAATA; 3′ AGCTGATACC GCTCGCCGCA GCCGAACG
Terms and licenses: Academic/Nonprofit Terms; Industry Terms: Not Available to Industry
How to cite: pHL1318 was a gift from Han Lim (Addgene plasmid # 37637 ; http://n2t.net/addgene:37637 ; RRID:Addgene_37637)
